>Addgene plasmid #231753 | pFRT-TO-FLAG(N)-CDC73-YY/AA | addgene full sequence | sequence record 461141 | Addgene NGS Result
CGCTAAGCACGTCCGCCATGGGTCCCTGAAAGAGGACTTCAAGATCGAGCTTGTCATCGTCGTCCTTGTA
GTCCATAAGCTTAAGTTTAAACGCTAGAGTCCGGAGGCTGGATCGGTCCCGGTGTCTTCTATGGAGGTCA
AAACAGCGTGGATGGCGTCTCCAGGCGATCTGACGGTTCACTAAACGAGCTCGTCGACGATCTCTATCAC
TGATAGGGAGATCTCTATCACTGATAGGGAGAGCTCTGCTTATATAGACCTCCCACCGTACACGCCTACC
GCCCATTTGCGTCAATGGGGCGGAGTTGTTACGACATTTTGGAAAGTCCCGTTGATTTTGGTGCCAAAAC
AAACTCCCATTGACGTCAATGGGGTGGAGACTTGGAAATCCCCGTGAGTCAAACCGCTATCCACGCCCAT
TGATGTACTGCCAAAACCGCATCACCATGGTAATAGCGATGACTAATACGTAGATGTACTGCCAAGTAGG
AAAGTCCCATAAGGTCATGTACTGGGCATAATGCCAGGCGGGCCATTTACCGTCATTGACGTCAATAGGG
GGCGTACTTGGCATATGATACACTTGATGTACTGCCAAGTGGGCAGTTTACCGTAAATACTCCACCCATT
GACGTCAATGGAAAGTCCCTATTGGCGTTACTATGGGAACATACGTCATTATTGACGTCAATGGGCGGGG
GTCGTTGGGCGGTCAGCCAGGCGGGCCATTTACCGTAAGTTATGTAACGCGGAACTCCATATATGGGCTA
TGAACTAATGACCCCGTAATTGATTACTATTAATAACTAGTCAATAATCAATGTCAACGCGTATATCTGG
CCCGTACATCGCGAAGCAGCGCAAAACGCCTAACCCTAAGCAGATTCTTCATGCAATTGTCGGTCAAGCC
TTGCCTTGTTGTAGCTTAAATTTTGCTCGCGCACTACTCAGCGACCTCCAACACACAAGCAGGGAGCAGA
TACTGGCTTAACTATGCGGCATCAGAGCAGATTGTACTGAGAGTGCACCATAGGGGATCGGGAGATCTCC
CGATCCGTCGACGTCAGGTGGCACTTTTCGGGGAAATGTGCGCGGAACCCCTATTTGTTTATTTTTCTAA
ATACATTCAAATATGTATCCGCTCATGAGACAATAACCCTGATAAATGCTTCAATAATATTGAAAAAGGA
AGAGTATGAGTATTCAACATTTCCGTGTCGCCCTTATTCCCTTTTTTGCGGCATTTTGCCTTCCTGTTTT
TGCTCACCCAGAAACGCTGGTGAAAGTAAAAGATGCTGAAGATCAGTTGGGTGCACGAGTGGGTTACATC
GAACTGGATCTCAACAGCGGTAAGATCCTTGAGAGTTTTCGCCCCGAAGAACGTTTTCCAATGATGAGCA
CTTTTAAAGTTCTGCTATGTGGCGCGGTATTATCCCGTATTGACGCCGGGCAAGAGCAACTCGGTCGCCG
CATACACTATTCTCAGAATGACTTGGTTGAGTACTCACCAGTCACAGAAAAGCATCTTACGGATGGCATG
ACAGTAAGAGAATTATGCAGTGCTGCCATAACCATGAGTGATAACACTGCGGCCAACTTACTTCTGACAA
CGATCGGAGGACCGAAGGAGCTAACCGCTTTTTTGCACAACATGGGGGATCATGTAACTCGCCTTGATCG
TTGGGAACCGGAGCTGAATGAAGCCATACCAAACGACGAGCGTGACACCACGATGCCTGTAGCAATGGCA
ACAACGTTGCGCAAACTATTAACTGGCGAACTACTTACTCTAGCTTCCCGGCAACAATTAATAGACTGGA
TGGAGGCGGATAAAGTTGCAGGACCACTTCTGCGCTCGGCCCTTCCGGCTGGCTGGTTTATTGCTGATAA
ATCTGGAGCCGGTGAGCGTGGGTCTCGCGGTATCATTGCAGCACTGGGGCCAGATGGTAAGCCCTCCCGT
ATCGTAGTTATCTACACGACGGGGAGTCAGGCAACTATGGATGAACGAAATAGACAGATCGCTGAGATAG
GTGCCTCACTGATTAAGCATTGGTAACTGTCAGACCAAGTTTACTCATATATACTTTAGATTGATTTAAA
ACTTCATTTTTAATTTAAAAGGATCTAGGTGAAGATCCTTTTTGATAATCTCATGACCAAAATCCCTTAA
CGTGAGTTTTCGTTCCACTGAGCGTCAGACCCCGTAGAAAAGATCAAAGGATCTTCTTGAGATCCTTTTT
TTCTGCGCGTAATCTGCTGCTTGCAAACAAAAAAACCACCGCTACCAGCGGTGGTTTGTTTGCCGGATCA
AGAGCTACCAACTCTTTTTCCGAAGGTAACTGGCTTCAGCAGAGCGCAGATACCAAATACTGTTCTTCTA
GTGTAGCCGTAGTTAGGCCACCACTTCAAGAACTCTGTAGCACCGCCTACATACCTCGCTCTGCTAATCC
TGTTACCAGTGGCTGCTGCCAGTGGCGATAAGTCGTGTCTTACCGGGTTGGACTCAAGACGATAGTTACC
GGATAAGGCGCAGCGGTCGGGCTGAACGGGGGGTTCGTGCACACAGCCCAGCTTGGAGCGAACGACCTAC
ACCGAACTGAGATACCTACAGCGTGAGCTATGAGAAAGCGCCACGCTTCCCGAAGGGAGAAAGGCGGACA
GGTATCCGGTAAGCGGCAGGGTCGGAACAGGAGAGCGCACGAGGGAGCTTCCAGGGGGAAACGCCTGGTA
TCTTTATAGTCCTGTCGGGTTTCGCCACCTCTGACTTGAGCGTCGATTTTTGTGATGCTCGTCAGGGGGG
CGGAGCCTATGGAAAAACGCCAGCAACGCGGCCTTTTTACGGTTCCTGGCCTTTTGCTGGCCTTTTGCTC
ACATGTTCTTTCCTGCGTTATCCCCTGATTCTGTGGATAACCGTATTACCGCCTTTGAGTGAGCTGATAC
CGCTCGCCGCAGCCGAACGACCGAGCGCAGCGAGTCAGTGAGCGAGGAAGCGGAAGAGCGCCCAATACGC
AAACCGCCTCTCCCCGCGCGTTGGCCGATTCATTAATGCAGCTGGCACGACAGGTTTCCCGACTGGAAAG
CGGGCAGTGAGCGCAACGCAATTAATGTGAGTTAGCTCACTCATTAGGCACCCCAGGCTTTACACTTTAT
GCTTCCGGCTCGTATGTTGTGTGGAATTGTGAGCGGATAACAATTTCACACAGGAAACAGCTATGACCAT
GATTACGCCAAGCTCTAGCTAGAGGTCGACGGTATACAGACATGATAAGATACATTGATGAGTTTGGACA
AACCACAACTAGAATGCAGTGAAAAAAATGCTTTATTTGTGAAATTTGTGATGCTATTGCTTTATTTGTA
ACCATTATAAGCTGCAATAAACAAGTTGGGGTGGGCGAAGAACTCCAGCATGAGATCCCCGCGCTGGAGG
ATCATCCAGCCGGCGTCCCGGAAAACGATTCCGAAGCCCAACCTTTCATAGAAGGCGGCGGTGGAATCGA
AATCTCGTAGTACGTGCTATTCCTTTGCCCTCGGACGAGTGCTGGGGCGTCGGTTTCCACTATCGGCGAG
TACTTCTACACAGCCATCGGTCCAGACGGCCGCGCTTCTGCGGGCGATTTGTGTACGCCCGACAGTCCCG
GCTCCGGATCGGACGATTGCGTCGCATCGACCCTGCGCCCAAGCTGCATCATCGAAATTGCCGTCAACCA
AGCTCTGATAGAGTTGGTCAAGACCAATGCGGAGCATATACGCCCGGAGCCGCGGCGATCCTGCAAGCTC
CGGATGCCTCCGCTCGAAGTAGCGCGTCTGCTGCTCCATACAAGCCAACCACGGCCTCCAGAAGAAGATG
TTGGCGACCTCGTATTGGGAATCCCCGAACATCGCCTCGCTCCAGTCAATGACCGCTGTTATGCGGCCAT
TGTCCGTCAGGACATTGTTGGAGCCGAAATCCGCGTGCACGAGGTGCCGGACTTCGGGGCAGTCCTCGGC
CCAAAGCATCAGCTCATCGAGAGCCTGCGCGACGGACGCACTGACGGTGTCGTCCATCACAGTTTGCCAG
TGATACACATGGGGATCAGCAATCGCGCATATGAAATCACGCCATGTAGTGTATTGACCGATTCCTTGCG
GTCCGAATGGGCCGAACCCGCTCGTCTGGCTAAGATCGGCCGCAGCGATCGCATCCATGGCCTCCGCGAC
CGGCTGCAGAACAGCGGGCAGTTCGGTTTCAGGCAGGTCTTGCAACGTGACACCCTGTGCACGGCGGGAG
ATGCAATAGGTCAGGCTCTCGCTGAATTCCCCAATGTCAAGCACTTCCGGAATCGGGAGCGCGGCCGATG
CAAAGTGCCGATAAACATAACGATCTTTGTAGAAACCATCGGCGCAGCTATTTACCCGCAGGACATATCC
ACGCCCTCCTACATCGAAGCTGAAAGCACGAGATTCTTCGCCCTCCGAGAGCTGCATCAGGTCGGAGACG
CTGTCGAACTTTTCGATCAGAAACTTCTCGACAGACGTCGCGGTGAGTTCAGGCTTTTTGGCCAAGGAAG
TTCCTATACTTTCTAGAGAATAGGAACTTCGGAATAGGAACTTCTAGGTACGTGAACCATCACCCT
[91 nt withheld, positions 4617-4707]
G
[124 nt withheld, positions 4709-4832]
GGGGATACCCCCTAGAGCCCCAGCTGGTTCTTTCCGCCTCAGAAGCCATAGAGCCCACCGCATCCCCAGC
ATGCCTGCTATTGTCTTCCCAATCCTCCCCCTTGCTGTCCTGCCCCACCCCACCCCCCAGAATAGAATGA
CACCTACTCAGACAATGCGATGCAATTTCCTCATTTTATTAGGAAAGGACAGTGGGAGTGGCACCTTCCA
GGGTCAAGGAAGGCACGGGGGAGGGGCAAACAACAGATGGCTGGCAACTAGAAGGCACAGTCGAGGCTGA
TCAGCGGGTTTAAACGGGCCCTCTAGACTCGAGCGGCCGCCACTGTGCTGGATATCATCAGAACCTTAAA
TGGGACTTGTGTTTTACCATGTACCTGTCCAATGTTTCCCAAAACCGTAAGAACACTGGTCTATCCAAAT
GACGTTTGTGATAGCTGAGTTCTAATACTGTTACATCCCATTTCTGAACATTTGGATCCAGACGAACTTC
ATCATACTTCAGATGGAAGGCTTTAATTTTAGCAAATATATCAACTGGTGATCCATCAGGCAAAAGCCAT
GGCCAACCTTTGAACTGCCATGCAGGACCCTGCACAAAAACGGCTACAACGCGGTCCCAGTCTTGAGGCA
TAAGTTTAAGGGGCTGGTCTACTACTCTATAAGGTACTGTAACACTAATTGCAGTGCCCCCTGGTTGCAT
CTGGTCTTTTCTTCTTTGTATTAGAGTTTCATTTTCTCGTTGACAACCTTGTTTCTTCTTTTCATCTGAT
GGGACAAATTTCAGGTCCTGTAGAAGGTCTTTTGCATTAAGCATGGTTATTAAAGAGGTGGTAGCTGCAG
GAATTATGATAATGGGTGTTCGAGATCCTTTCTTCTGATTTGGGGGAGGTCTTGCTTGAGAAACTGGTCT
TGGTACTGGCTGGGCTGCAGGAGTCTGAGTCTTCCGGGCAGATGCACCCTCCGTTACAGATTTCAGTGTC
ATACCATGGTAGGTTCCCATAGTGTCAATTTTGAAGCCTTCCGTTTCTTCTTTTCCTTTGAATCTTTCCT
GATCGGCTCTGTTAGCGGCAGCTGGGATAGGCTGTTTGGTGCGCAAAGTGGGATCCACAGGTGCTGCATT
TGGGGCAGGTCGCTGTTCAGGTGCACGCCCTTCTTCTCTGGCTTTTACAGATTGAAGAATTGCAAAAATG
TTCTTGGAAAAATTCTTTCCTGTGCTTTGTAAGATAGTTGTTCGTGTCCTCCATACTCTCTCTCTGCTGA
CAATATCTCGGGTCACATCTACCTCAGCATCCACAAAACTCCTCTGTTTAAGGGCAGTTATGTCATCATC
TAGATCAGTCTTGATAGTAGATCTTTTCTTAGCCATAATTTTGGCTTTGATTGCAGCAATTTTTTCCACT
GACATAGCTTCAGACAAAGACCTGATTTGCTCCGTTTGAACAATCCCTTCTTTGTGACCCTCCAAACGGG
CAGCCAATCTCTCTTTATCAAGGCGCACACACTCTTCATCCTCAATTCGTGGTTTCTTTGCTTCTGCTAA
AACTTCATCTGCAGCTCGTTTGACTTGAGTAGATCGCTGAAGACCTATTTCTAAGGGAGCGCTTCTGTCT
ATACTTGCCGATGTTGACGCTTCACCATTGAGATATCCAAGTAGATCTTTTCGATCAGGTCTTCTAACCA
CAGGAATATTTTCAGTAGCTGCACGTCGGACATAAACAGGATGAGAAAGGTGCACGTTATTAAGTAGAAA
TAAAATGGAATCCAATGTGTAGTACTCTCTGGGTTGGCCTTCCTTTCCAGTCCCCCAAACAACATAGTTG
GTCTTCACATTCTTGGGCCAGGAGAACTCCCCGAAGATCACTTCGTCTCCCTTCACCACAATCTCCTTCT
TCTGGATGTTGTACTGTCGCAGGA
Features (pLannotate 1.2.2; 23 found; start..end, strand, type, name):
     20..43      -  CDS            HRV 3C site: recognition and cleavage site for human rhinovirus 3C and PreScission proteases
     50..70      -  CDS            FLAG (fragment): FLAG® epitope tag, followed by an enterokinase cleavage site
    159..192     -  promoter       TRE3GV promoter (fragment): 3rd-generation Tet-responsive promoter that can be activated by binding of Tet-On® 3G, optimized for retroviral and lentiviral vectors
    200..219     -  promoter       PLtetO-1 promoter (fragment): modified phage lambda PL promoter with tet operator sites (Lutz and Bujard, 1997)
    221..240     -  promoter       PLtetO-1 promoter (fragment): modified phage lambda PL promoter with tet operator sites (Lutz and Bujard, 1997)
    242..445     -  promoter       CMV promoter: human cytomegalovirus (CMV) immediate early promoter
    446..825     -  enhancer       CMV enhancer: human cytomegalovirus immediate early enhancer
    980..1032    +  misc_feature   bom (fragment): basis of mobility region from pBR322
   1091..1195    +  promoter       AmpR promoter: bla
   1196..2056    +  CDS            AmpR: β-lactamase; bla; confers resistance to ampicillin, carbenicillin, and related antibiotics
   2227..2815    +  rep_origin     ori: high-copy-number ColE1/pMB1/pBR322/pUC origin of replication
   2998..3090    +  CDS            lacI (fragment): lac repressor; lacI; The lac repressor binds to the lac operator to inhibit transcription in E. coli. This inhibition can be relieved by adding lactose or isopropyl-β-D-thiogalactopyranoside (IPTG).
   3103..3124    +  protein_bind   CAP binding site: CAP binding activates transcription in the presence of cAMP. E. coli catabolite activator protein
   3139..3169    +  promoter       lac promoter: promoter for the E. coli lac operon
   3177..3193    +  protein_bind   lac operator: The lac repressor binds to the lac operator to inhibit transcription in E. coli. This inhibition can be relieved by adding lactose or isopropyl-β-D-thiogalactopyranoside (IPTG). lac repressor encoded by lacI
   3266..3387    -  polyA_signal   SV40 poly(A) signal: SV40 polyadenylation signal
   3382..3507    -  CDS            ble (fragment): BLE_KLEPN - Experimental evidence at protein level: Swiss-Prot protein existence level 1. Binding protein with a strong affinity to the bleomycin family of antibiotics. Binds to CL990; an antimitotic-antibiotic compound. From Klebsiella pneumoniae.
   3517..4539    -  CDS            HygR: aminoglycoside phosphotransferase from E. coli; aph(4)-Ia; confers resistance to hygromycin
   4547..4594    -  protein_bind   FRT: FLP-mediated recombination occurs in the 8-bp core sequence TCTAGAAA (Turan and Bode, 2011). FLP recombinase from the Saccharomyces cerevisiae 2μ plasmid
   4599..4832    -  rep_origin     f1 ori (fragment) (sequence partly withheld): f1 bacteriophage origin of replication; arrow indicates direction of (+) strand synthesis
   4853..4874    -  promoter       SV40 promoter (fragment): SV40 enhancer and early promoter
   4878..5102    -  polyA_signal   bGH poly(A) signal: bovine growth hormone polyadenylation signal
   5173..19      -  CDS            CDC73 (across the origin): CDC73_HUMAN - Also known as C1orf28, HRPT2. Experimental evidence at protein level: Swiss-Prot protein existence level 1. Tumor suppressor probably involved in transcriptional and post-transcriptional control pathways. May be involved in cell cycle progression through the regulation of cyclin D1/PRAD1 expression. Component of the PAF1 complex (PAF1C) which has multiple functions during transcription by RNA polymerase II and is implicated in regulation of development and maintenance of embryonic stem cell pluripotency. PAF1C associates with RNA polymerase II through interaction with POLR2A CTD
