[The description below was written by a language model from this plasmid's Addgene catalogue record and pLannotate feature annotations shown in this document.]
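Description:
pFRT-TO-FLAG(N)-CDC73-YY/AA is a mammalian expression plasmid built on the pFRT-TO backbone and intended for site-specific integration into human Flp-In cells. It is maintained in E. coli as a high-copy plasmid through a ColE1/pUC-type origin and an ampicillin resistance gene (bla). Remnants of an f1 origin, lac regulatory elements and a bom region are also annotated in the 6.7 kb sequence.

The expression cassette is driven by the CMV enhancer and immediate early promoter. Short tet-operator-like fragments follow it, consistent with the "TO" design, in which transcription is held off by Tet repressor and induced with tetracycline or doxycycline in a suitable host line. Downstream lies human CDC73, a subunit of the PAF1 complex that acts during RNA polymerase II transcription, fused at its N terminus to a FLAG epitope and an HRV 3C protease cleavage site. The cassette ends in a bGH polyadenylation signal. The coding sequence carries the Y290A and Y293A substitutions (the "YY/AA" mutant) and is recorded as resistant to two CDC73 siRNAs, so the tagged mutant can be expressed while the endogenous protein is knocked down.

A single FRT site sits immediately upstream of a hygromycin resistance gene with an SV40 poly(A) signal, and no complete promoter is annotated for this gene. In the Flp-In arrangement, Flp-mediated recombination into the genomic FRT locus places the gene behind a resident promoter, so hygromycin selects correct integrants. The associated work concerns PAF1C-dependent activation of CDK12/13 and transcript elongation, which suggests use in knockdown-and-rescue experiments, although the record does not state the specific effect of the mutations.
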