Addgene plasmid #231753: pFRT-TO-FLAG(N)-CDC73-YY/AA
Purpose: Expression in Flp-IN human cells
Depositing lab: Jesper Svejstrup. Depositing organization: University of Copenhagen. Publication: PAF1C-mediated activation of CDK12/13 kinase activity is critical for CTD phosphorylation and transcript elongation. Lopez Martinez D, Todorovski I, Noe Gonzalez M, Rusimbi C, Blears D, Khallou N, Han Z, Dirac-Svejstrup AB, Svejstrup JQ. Mol Cell. 2025 May 15;85(10):1952-1967.e8. doi: 10.1016/j.molcel.2025.04.012. Epub 2025 May 1. PubMed 40315851.
Backbone
  Vector backbone: pFRT-TO
  Vector type: Mammalian Expression
  Selectable markers: Hygromycin
Growth in bacteria
  Bacterial resistance: Ampicillin, 100 μg/mL
  Growth temperature: 37°C
  Growth strain: DH5alpha
  Copy number: High Copy
Gene/Insert
  Gene/Insert name: CDC73
  Species: H. sapiens (human)
  Mutation: siCDC73#6 and #8 resistant; CDC73(Y290A, Y293A)
  Entrez Gene: CDC73 (a.k.a. C1orf28, FIHP, HPTJT, HRPT1, HRPT2, HYX)
  Tag / fusion protein: Flag-3C (N terminal on insert)
  Cloning method: Gibson Cloning
Terms and licenses: Academic/Nonprofit Terms; Industry Terms: Not Available to Industry
Depositor comments: Please visit https://doi.org/10.1101/2024.10.14.618141 for bioRxiv preprint.
How to cite: pFRT-TO-FLAG(N)-CDC73-YY/AA was a gift from Jesper Svejstrup (Addgene plasmid # 231753 ; http://n2t.net/addgene:231753 ; RRID:Addgene_231753)
